Addgene plasmid #207486: pIG-704_CD19-28z_CAR_tNGFR
Purpose: This plasmid can be used to generate HDR templates for non-viral knockin into the TRAC locus of human T cells.
Depositing lab: Alexander Marson. Depositing organization: J. David Gladstone Institutes. Publication: Modular pooled discovery of synthetic knockin sequences to program durable cell therapies. Blaeschke F, Chen YY, Apathy R, Daniel B, Chen AY, Chen PA, Sandor K, Zhang W, Li Z, Mowery CT, Yamamoto TN, Nyberg WA, To A, Yu R, Bueno R, Kim MC, Schmidt R, Goodman DB, Feuchtinger T, Eyquem J, Jimmie Ye C, Carnevale J, Satpathy AT, Shifrut E, Roth TL, Marson A. Cell. 2023 Sep 14;186(19):4216-4234.e33. doi: 10.1016/j.cell.2023.08.013. PubMed 37714135.
Backbone
  Vector backbone: PUC19
  Vector type: CRISPR
Growth in bacteria
  Bacterial resistance: Ampicillin, 100 μg/mL
  Growth temperature: 37°C
  Growth strain: NEB Stable
  Copy number: High Copy
Gene/Insert
  Gene/Insert name: tNGFR, CD19-28z_CAR
  Species: H. sapiens (human)
  Entrez Gene: NGFR (a.k.a. CD271, Gp80-LNGFR, TNFRSF16, p75(NTR), p75NTR)
  Cloning method: Gibson Cloning
Resource information
  A portion of this plasmid was derived from a plasmid made by: CD19-28z CAR was provided by Tobias Feuchtinger.
Terms and licenses: Academic/Nonprofit Terms; Industry Terms: Not Available to Industry
Depositor comments: Please visit https://doi.org/10.1101/2022.07.27.501186 for bioRxiv preprint.
How to cite: pIG-704_CD19-28z_CAR_tNGFR was a gift from Alexander Marson (Addgene plasmid # 207486 ; http://n2t.net/addgene:207486 ; RRID:Addgene_207486)
