[The description below was written by a language model from this plasmid's Addgene catalogue record and pLannotate feature annotations shown in this document.]
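Description:
pIG-704_CD19-28z_CAR_tNGFR is a pUC19-based, high-copy bacterial plasmid (5,962 nt) catalogued as a CRISPR-type vector. It serves as the source of homology-directed repair (HDR) templates for non-viral knock-in at the TRAC locus of human T cells. In E. coli it replicates from the ColE1/pUC origin and is selected with ampicillin through the β-lactamase gene and its own promoter. Remnants of the pUC19 lac region (lacZα fragment, lac promoter and operator, CAP site, partial multiple cloning site) flank the insert, which was assembled by Gibson cloning.

The payload is read in one orientation and begins with a truncated human NGFR (tNGFR), a form of the low-affinity nerve growth factor receptor commonly used as a surface marker for detecting or enriching edited cells. Downstream lies a CD19-directed chimeric antigen receptor. It consists of mouse kappa light-chain and heavy-chain variable segments forming the single-chain antibody, a Myc epitope tag, a CD8α-derived segment, a CD28 costimulatory portion and the CD3ζ (CD247) signalling domain, matching the "28z" designation. A TRAC fragment follows the CAR and presumably contributes to the downstream homology arm. The upstream arm and any linker or self-cleaving peptide sequences between tNGFR, the CAR and TRAC are not annotated, although unannotated gaps exist at those positions.

No mammalian promoter appears in the feature table, which would be consistent with expression driven by the endogenous TRAC locus after integration, but the record does not state this. The plasmid encodes no guide RNA or nuclease, so these must be supplied separately. The associated work concerns pooled discovery of synthetic knock-in sequences for programming T cell therapies.
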