Features (pLannotate 1.2.2; 19 found; start..end, strand, type, name):
    171..1031    -  CDS            AmpR: β-lactamase; bla; confers resistance to ampicillin, carbenicillin, and related antibiotics
   1032..1136    -  promoter       AmpR promoter: bla
   1231..1266    +  CDS            rop (fragment): Rop protein, which maintains plasmids at low copy number; rop
   1368..1467    +  misc_feature   bom (fragment): basis of mobility region from pBR322
   1473..1630    -  CDS            lacZα (fragment): LacZα fragment of β-galactosidase; lacZ fragment
   2047..2901    +  CDS            NGFR (fragment): TNR16_HUMAN - Also known as TNFRSF16. Experimental evidence at protein level: Swiss-Prot protein existence level 1. Low affinity receptor which can bind to NGF, BDNF, NTF3, and NTF4. Forms a heterodimeric receptor with SORCS2 that binds the precursor forms of NGF, BDNF and NTF3 with high affinity, and has much lower affinity for mature NGF and BDNF (PubMed:24908487). Plays an important role in differentiation and survival of specific neuronal populations during development (By similarity). Can mediate cell survival as well as cell death of neural cells. Plays a role in the inactivation of RHOA
   3061..3378    +  CDS            KV5AB_MOUSE: Experimental evidence at protein level: Swiss-Prot protein existence level 1. From Mus musculus (Mouse).
   3436..3723    +  CDS            HVM44_MOUSE (fragment): Experimental evidence at protein level: Swiss-Prot protein existence level 1. From Mus musculus (Mouse).
   3796..3825    +  CDS            Myc: Myc (human c-Myc proto-oncogene) epitope tag
   3826..4083    +  CDS            CD8A (fragment): CD8A_HUMAN - Also known as MAL. Experimental evidence at protein level: Swiss-Prot protein existence level 1. Integral membrane glycoprotein that plays an essential role in the immune response and serves multiple functions in responses against both external and internal offenses. In T-cells, functions primarily as a coreceptor for MHC class I molecule:peptide complex. The antigens presented by class I peptides are derived from cytosolic proteins while class II derived from extracellular proteins. Interacts simultaneously with the T-cell receptor (TCR) and the MHC class I proteins presented by
   4075..4197    +  CDS            CD28 (fragment): CD28_HUMAN - Experimental evidence at protein level: Swiss-Prot protein existence level 1. Involved in T-cell activation, the induction of cell proliferation and cytokine production and promotion of T-cell survival. Enhances the production of IL4 and IL10 in T-cells in conjunction with TCR/CD3 ligation and CD40L costimulation (PubMed:8617933). Isoform 3 enhances CD40L-mediated activation of NF-kappa-B and kinases MAPK8 and PAK2 in T-cells (PubMed:15067037). From Homo sapiens (Human).
   4198..4533    +  CDS            CD247 (fragment): CD3Z_HUMAN - Also known as CD3Z, T3Z, TCRZ. Experimental evidence at protein level: Swiss-Prot protein existence level 1. Part of the TCR-CD3 complex present on T-lymphocyte cell surface that plays an essential role in adaptive immune response. When antigen presenting cells (APCs) activate T-cell receptor (TCR), TCR- mediated signals are transmitted across the cell membrane by the CD3 chains CD3D, CD3E, CD3G and CD3Z. All CD3 chains contain immunoreceptor tyrosine-based activation motifs (ITAMs) in their cytoplasmic domain. Upon TCR engagement, these motifs become phosphorylated by Src family
   4600..4866    +  CDS            TRAC (fragment): TRAC_HUMAN - Also known as TCRA. Experimental evidence at protein level: Swiss-Prot protein existence level 1. Constant region of T cell receptor (TR) alpha chain (PubMed:24600447). Alpha-beta T cell receptors are antigen specific receptors which are essential to the immune response and are present on the cell surface of T lymphocytes. Recognize peptide-major histocompatibility (MH) (pMH) complexes that are displayed by antigen presenting cells (APC), a prerequisite for efficient T cell adaptive immunity against pathogens (PubMed:25493333). Binding of alpha-beta TR to pMH complex initiates TR-
   4922..4959    +  misc_feature   MCS (fragment): pUC18/19 multiple cloning site
   4996..5012    -  protein_bind   lac operator: The lac repressor binds to the lac operator to inhibit transcription in E. coli. This inhibition can be relieved by adding lactose or isopropyl-β-D-thiogalactopyranoside (IPTG). lac repressor encoded by lacI
   5020..5050    -  promoter       lac promoter: promoter for the E. coli lac operon
   5065..5086    -  protein_bind   CAP binding site: CAP binding activates transcription in the presence of cAMP. E. coli catabolite activator protein
   5099..5191    -  CDS            lacI (fragment): lac repressor; lacI; The lac repressor binds to the lac operator to inhibit transcription in E. coli. This inhibition can be relieved by adding lactose or isopropyl-β-D-thiogalactopyranoside (IPTG).
   5374..5962    -  rep_origin     ori: high-copy-number ColE1/pMB1/pBR322/pUC origin of replication
>Addgene plasmid #207486 | pIG-704_CD19-28z_CAR_tNGFR | addgene full sequence | sequence record 412268 | Addgene NGS Result
GAAGATCCTTTGATCTTTTCTACGGGGTCTGACGCTCAGTGGAACGAAAACTCACGTTAAGGGATTTTGG
TCATGAGATTATCAAAAAGGATCTTCACCTAGATCCTTTTAAATTAAAAATGAAGTTTTAAATCAATCTA
AAGTATATATGAGTAAACTTGGTCTGACAGTTACCAATGCTTAATCAGTGAGGCACCTATCTCAGCGATC
TGTCTATTTCGTTCATCCATAGTTGCCTGACTCCCCGTCGTGTAGATAACTACGATACGGGAGGGCTTAC
CATCTGGCCCCAGTGCTGCAATGATACCGCGAGAACCACGCTCACCGGCTCCAGATTTATCAGCAATAAA
CCAGCCAGCCGGAAGGGCCGAGCGCAGAAGTGGTCCTGCAACTTTATCCGCCTCCATCCAGTCTATTAAT
TGTTGCCGGGAAGCTAGAGTAAGTAGTTCGCCAGTTAATAGTTTGCGCAACGTTGTTGCCATTGCTACAG
GCATCGTGGTGTCACGCTCGTCGTTTGGTATGGCTTCATTCAGCTCCGGTTCCCAACGATCAAGGCGAGT
TACATGATCCCCCATGTTGTGCAAAAAAGCGGTTAGCTCCTTCGGTCCTCCGATCGTTGTCAGAAGTAAG
TTGGCCGCAGTGTTATCACTCATGGTTATGGCAGCACTGCATAATTCTCTTACTGTCATGCCATCCGTAA
GATGCTTTTCTGTGACTGGTGAGTACTCAACCAAGTCATTCTGAGAATAGTGTATGCGGCGACCGAGTTG
CTCTTGCCCGGCGTCAATACGGGATAATACCGCGCCACATAGCAGAACTTTAAAAGTGCTCATCATTGGA
AAACGTTCTTCGGGGCGAAAACTCTCAAGGATCTTACCGCTGTTGAGATCCAGTTCGATGTAACCCACTC
GTGCACCCAACTGATCTTCAGCATCTTTTACTTTCACCAGCGTTTCTGGGTGAGCAAAAACAGGAAGGCA
AAATGCCGCAAAAAAGGGAATAAGGGCGACACGGAAATGTTGAATACTCATACTCTTCCTTTTTCAATAT
TATTGAAGCATTTATCAGGGTTATTGTCTCATGAGCGGATACATATTTGAATGTATTTAGAAAAATAAAC
AAATAGGGGTTCCGCGCACATTTCCCCGAAAAGTGCCACCTGACGTCTAAGAAACCATTATTATCATGAC
ATTAACCTATAAAAATAGGCGTATCACGAGGCCCTTTCGACTCGCGCGTTTCGGTGATGACGGTGAAAAC
CTCTGACACATGCAGCTCCCGGAGATGGTCACAGCTTGTCTGTAAGCGGATGCCGGGAGCAGACAAGCCC
GTCAGGGCGCGTCAGCGGGTGTTGGCGGGTGTCGGGGCTGGCTTAACTATGCGGCATCAGAGCAGATTGT
ACTGAGAGTGCACCATATGCGGTGTGAAATACCGCACAGATGCGTAAGGAGAAAATACCGCATCAGGCGC
CATTCGCCATTCAGGCTGCGCAACTGTTGGGAAGGGCGATCGGTGCGGGCCTCTTCGCTATTACGCCAGC
TGGCGAAAGGGGGATGTGCTGCAAGGCGATTAAGTTGGGTAACGCCAGGGTTTTCCCAGTCACGACGTTG
TAAAACGACGGCCAGTGAATTCGAGCTCGGTACCCTTTCAGGTTTCCTTGAGTGGCAGGCCAGGCCTGGC
CGTGAACGTTCACTGAAATCATGGCCTCTTGGCCAAGATTGATAGCTTGTGCCTGTCCCTGAGTCCCAGT
CCATCACGAGCAGCTGGTTTCTAAGATGCTATTTCCCGTATAAAGCATGAGCACGTGCATTCGCACGCCC
ACAGAGCCCCGCCCTTGTCCATCACTGGCATCTGGACTCCAGCCTGGGTTGGGGCAAAGAGGGAAATGAG
ATCATGTCCTAACCCTGATCCTCTTGTCCCACAGATATCCAGAACCCTGACCCTGCCGGATCGGGTGGGA
CTAGTGGCGGCGGCGGTTCTGGTGGTCAGTGCACCAACTATGCGCTGCTGAAACTGGCGGGCGATGTGGA
AAGCAACCCGGGCCCGATGGGCGCTGGTGCAACTGGACGGGCCATGGATGGACCACGGCTTTTGCTCCTG
TTGTTGTTGGGCGTCAGCCTTGGAGGGGCTAAAGAGGCCTGCCCGACCGGTTTGTACACACACTCCGGCG
AGTGTTGTAAGGCGTGTAATCTTGGCGAAGGGGTCGCCCAACCGTGTGGCGCCAACCAGACGGTTTGTGA
GCCTTGCTTGGATAGCGTCACGTTTTCCGACGTCGTTTCAGCCACCGAACCATGCAAACCTTGTACGGAA
TGCGTGGGTCTGCAGAGCATGAGCGCACCGTGCGTAGAGGCGGACGATGCGGTATGCCGATGTGCCTACG
GCTACTACCAAGACGAGACGACAGGGAGGTGTGAGGCATGCAGAGTATGTGAGGCCGGGTCTGGACTCGT
ATTTTCCTGTCAAGACAAACAAAACACAGTATGTGAGGAGTGCCCGGATGGGACTTATTCCGATGAAGCG
AATCATGTGGACCCGTGCTTGCCATGTACGGTCTGTGAGGATACCGAAAGACAGCTCCGAGAATGCACCC
GCTGGGCTGACGCGGAATGCGAAGAAATCCCAGGTCGATGGATCACCCGCTCAACCCCCCCCGAAGGGTC
AGATTCTACGGCGCCCTCTACTCAGGAGCCAGAAGCTCCACCCGAACAAGACCTGATCGCTTCTACGGTG
GCAGGTGTCGTTACAACAGTCATGGGTTCCTCACAACCTGTGGTTACGCGGGGGACAACTGACAATTTGA
TTCCAGTATATTGTAGCATTCTGGCCGCGGTCGTGGTAGGGCTTGTCGCGTATATAGCGTTCAAAAGGTG
GAACAGCAGGGCTAAGAGAGGTTCAGGATCTGGGGGGGGCTCGGGAGGTGGAACCGGTGCTGGAAGTGGT
GAGGGCAGGGGATCTCTCCTTACTTGTGGCGACGTGGAGGAGAACCCCGGCCCCATGCTTCTCCTGGTGA
CAAGCCTTCTGCTCTGTGAGTTACCACACCCAGCATTCCTCCTGATCCCAGACATCCAGATGACACAGAC
TACATCCTCCCTGTCTGCCTCTCTGGGAGACAGAGTCACCATCAGTTGCAGGGCAAGTCAGGACATTAGT
AAATATTTAAATTGGTATCAGCAGAAACCAGATGGAACTGTTAAACTCCTGATCTACCATACATCAAGAT
TACACTCAGGAGTCCCATCAAGGTTCAGTGGCAGTGGGTCTGGAACAGATTATTCTCTCACCATTAGCAA
CCTGGAGCAAGAAGATATTGCCACTTACTTTTGCCAACAGGGTAATACGCTTCCGTACACGTTCGGAGGG
GGGACTAAGTTGGAAATAACAGGCTCCACCTCTGGATCCGGCAAGCCCGGATCTGGCGAGGGATCCACCA
AGGGCGAGGTGAAACTGCAGGAGTCAGGACCTGGCCTGGTGGCGCCCTCACAGAGCCTGTCCGTCACATG
CACTGTCTCAGGGGTCTCATTACCCGACTATGGTGTAAGCTGGATTCGCCAGCCTCCACGAAAGGGTCTG
GAGTGGCTGGGAGTAATATGGGGTAGTGAAACCACATACTATAATTCAGCTCTCAAATCCAGACTGACCA
TCATCAAGGACAACTCCAAGAGCCAAGTTTTCTTAAAAATGAACAGTCTGCAAACTGATGACACAGCCAT
TTACTACTGTGCCAAACATTATTACTACGGTGGTAGCTATGCTATGGACTACTGGGGTCAAGGAACCTCA
GTCACCGTCTCCTCAGAGCAAAAGCTCATTTCTGAAGAGGACTTGTTCGTGCCGGTCTTCCTGCCAGCGA
AGCCCACCACGACGCCAGCGCCGCGACCACCAACACCGGCGCCCACCATCGCGTCGCAGCCCCTGTCCCT
GCGCCCAGAGGCGTGCCGGCCAGCGGCGGGGGGCGCAGTGCACACGAGGGGGCTGGACTTCGCCTGTGAT
ATCTACATCTGGGCGCCCTTGGCCGGGACTTGTGGGGTCCTTCTCCTGTCACTGGTTATCACCCTTTACT
GCAACCACAGGAACAGGAGTAAGAGGAGCAGGCTCCTGCACAGTGACTACATGAACATGACTCCCCGCCG
CCCCGGGCCCACCCGCAAGCATTACCAGCCCTATGCCCCACCACGCGACTTCGCAGCCTATCGCTCCAGA
GTGAAGTTCAGCAGGAGCGCAGACGCCCCCGCGTACCAGCAGGGCCAGAACCAGCTCTATAACGAGCTCA
ATCTAGGACGAAGAGAGGAGTACGATGTTTTGGACAAGAGACGTGGCCGGGACCCTGAGATGGGGGGAAA
GCCGAGAAGGAAGAACCCTCAGGAAGGCCTGTACAATGAACTGCAGAAAGATAAGATGGCGGAGGCCTAC
AGTGAGATTGGGATGAAAGGCGAGCGCCGGAGGGGCAAGGGGCACGATGGCCTTTACCAGGGTCTCAGTA
CAGCCACCAAGGACACCTACGACGCCCTTCACATGCAGGCCCTGCCCCCTCGCCGGGCCAAGCGGTCCGG
ATCCGGAGCCACCAACTTCAGCCTGCTGAAGCAGGCCGGCGACGTGGAGGAGAACCCCGGCCCCGCGGTG
TACCAGCTGAGAGACTCTAAATCCAGTGACAAGTCTGTCTGCCTATTCACCGATTTTGATTCTCAAACAA
ATGTGTCACAAAGTAAGGATTCTGATGTGTATATCACAGACAAAACTGTGCTAGACATGAGGTCTATGGA
CTTCAAGAGCAACAGTGCTGTGGCCTGGAGCAACAAATCTGACTTTGCATGTGCAAACGCCTTCAACAAC
AGCATTATTCCAGAAGACACCTTCTTCCCCAGCCCAGGTAAGGGCAGCTTTGGTGCCTTCGCAGGCTGTT
TCCTTGCTTCAGGAATGGCCAGGGGATCCTCTAGAGTCGACCTGCAGGCATGCAAGCTTGGCGTAATCAT
GGTCATAGCTGTTTCCTGTGTGAAATTGTTATCCGCTCACAATTCCACACAACATACGAGCCGGAAGCAT
AAAGTGTAAAGCCTGGGGTGCCTAATGAGTGAGCTAACTCACATTAATTGCGTTGCGCTCACTGCCCGCT
TTCCAGTCGGGAAACCTGTCGTGCCAGCTGCATTAATGAATCGGCCAACGCGCGGGGAGAGGCGGTTTGC
GTATTGGGCGCTCTTCCGCTTCCTCGCTCACTGACTCGCTGCGCTCGGTCGTTCGGCTGCGGCGAGCGGT
ATCAGCTCACTCAAAGGCGGTAATACGGTTATCCACAGAATCAGGGGATAACGCAGGAAAGAACATGTGA
GCAAAAGGCCAGCAAAAGGCCAGGAACCGTAAAAAGGCCGCGTTGCTGGCGTTTTTCCATAGGCTCCGCC
CCCCTGACGAGCATCACAAAAATCGACGCTCAAGTCAGAGGTGGCGAAACCCGACAGGACTATAAAGATA
CCAGGCGTTTCCCCCTGGAAGCTCCCTCGTGCGCTCTCCTGTTCCGACCCTGCCGCTTACCGGATACCTG
TCCGCCTTTCTCCCTTCGGGAAGCGTGGCGCTTTCTCATAGCTCACGCTGTAGGTATCTCAGTTCGGTGT
AGGTCGTTCGCTCCAAGCTGGGCTGTGTGCACGAACCCCCCGTTCAGCCCGACCGCTGCGCCTTATCCGG
TAACTATCGTCTTGAGTCCAACCCGGTAAGACACGACTTATCGCCACTGGCAGCAGCCACTGGTAACAGG
ATTAGCAGAGCGAGGTATGTAGGCGGTGCTACAGAGTTCTTGAAGTGGTGGCCTAACTACGGCTACACTA
GAAGAACAGTATTTGGTATCTGCGCTCTGCTGAAGCCAGTTACCTTCGGAAAAAGAGTTGGTAGCTCTTG
ATCCGGCAAACAAACCACCGCTGGTAGCGGTGGTTTTTTTGTTTGCAAGCAGCAGATTACGCGCAGAAAA
AAAGGATCTCAA
